Addgene plasmid #209282: pBJ084_zACNE20_myl7_FR-GECO1c_P2A_CoChR_KGC_eGFP_ER2
Purpose: Expresses FR-GECO1c and CoChR in the zebrafish heart
Depositing lab: Adam Cohen. Depositing organization: Harvard University. Publication: A bioelectrical phase transition patterns the first vertebrate heartbeats. Jia BZ, Qi Y, Wong-Campos JD, Megason SG, Cohen AE. Nature. 2023 Oct;622(7981):149-155. doi: 10.1038/s41586-023-06561-z. Epub 2023 Sep 27. PubMed 37758945.
Backbone
  Vector backbone: zACNE20_myl7
  Backbone size w/o insert (bp): 7820
  Total vector size (bp): 10832
  Vector type: Zebrafish Expression
Growth in bacteria
  Bacterial resistance: Ampicillin, 100 μg/mL
  Growth temperature: 37°C
  Growth strain: DH5alpha
  Copy number: High Copy
Gene/Insert
  Gene/Insert name: FR-GECO1c_P2A_CoChR_KGC_eGFP_ER2
  Species: Synthetic
  Insert size (bp): 3012
  Promoter: zACNE20_myl7
  Cloning method: Gibson Cloning
  Sequencing primers: 5′ cctgctggaatctgagca
Terms and licenses: Academic/Nonprofit Terms; Industry Terms: Not Available to Industry
How to cite: pBJ084_zACNE20_myl7_FR-GECO1c_P2A_CoChR_KGC_eGFP_ER2 was a gift from Adam Cohen (Addgene plasmid # 209282 ; http://n2t.net/addgene:209282 ; RRID:Addgene_209282)
