[The description below was written by a language model from this plasmid's Addgene catalogue record and pLannotate feature annotations shown in this document.]
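Description:
pBJ084_zACNE20_myl7_FR-GECO1c_P2A_CoChR_KGC_eGFP_ER2 is a zebrafish expression plasmid of about 10.8 kb, designed to place a calcium indicator and an optogenetic actuator together in the heart. It is maintained in E. coli as a high-copy plasmid through a ColE1/pUC-type origin and selected with ampicillin via the β-lactamase gene. The annotated backbone elements (f1 origin, lacZα and lac promoter/operator remnants, T3 and T7 promoters, a fragment of the pBluescript multiple cloning site) indicate a pBluescript-derived framework. attB1 and attB2 sites suggest earlier Gateway-based assembly of the backbone, while the insert itself was added by Gibson cloning.

The roughly 3 kb synthetic insert is a single open reading frame on the reverse strand. The catalogue entry names its promoter as zACNE20_myl7; this element is not annotated in the feature table, though myl7 regulatory sequence is commonly used for cardiomyocyte-specific expression in zebrafish. The first part encodes FR-GECO1c, a far-red genetically encoded calcium sensor, recognisable in the annotation as a CaMKK-derived calmodulin-binding peptide, a circularly permuted mKate-type fluorescent domain and calmodulin. A P2A ribosome-skipping peptide separates it from CoChR, a high-photocurrent channelrhodopsin. CoChR is fused to a Kir2.1 (KCNJ2)-derived trafficking sequence (KGC), EGFP and, according to the construct name, an ER export motif (ER2) that is not separately annotated; such signals improve delivery to the plasma membrane. An SV40 poly(A) signal is annotated next to the end of the cassette.

Because the blue-light-driven actuator and far-red reporter are produced from one transcript, the construct supports all-optical experiments in which cardiac cells are stimulated with light while calcium dynamics are imaged. The green fluorescence marks channelrhodopsin expression.
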