Features (pLannotate 1.2.2; 23 found; start..end, strand, type, name):
    411..435     -  protein_bind   attB1: mutant version of attB; recombination site for the Gateway® BP reaction BP Clonase™
   2839..2857    -  promoter       T7 promoter: promoter for bacteriophage T7 RNA polymerase
   2865..3020    +  CDS            lacZα (fragment): LacZα fragment of β-galactosidase; lacZ fragment
   3025..3453    +  rep_origin     f1 ori (sequence partly withheld): f1 bacteriophage origin of replication; arrow indicates direction of (+) strand synthesis
   3506..3610    +  promoter       AmpR promoter: bla
   3611..4471    +  CDS            AmpR: β-lactamase; bla; confers resistance to ampicillin, carbenicillin, and related antibiotics
   4642..5230    +  rep_origin     ori: high-copy-number ColE1/pMB1/pBR322/pUC origin of replication
   5413..5505    +  CDS            lacI (fragment): lac repressor; lacI; The lac repressor binds to the lac operator to inhibit transcription in E. coli. This inhibition can be relieved by adding lactose or isopropyl-β-D-thiogalactopyranoside (IPTG).
   5518..5539    +  protein_bind   CAP binding site: CAP binding activates transcription in the presence of cAMP. E. coli catabolite activator protein
   5554..5584    +  promoter       lac promoter: promoter for the E. coli lac operon
   5588..5610    +  protein_bind   lac operator (fragment): The lac repressor binds to the lac operator to inhibit transcription in E. coli. This inhibition can be relieved by adding lactose or isopropyl-β-D-thiogalactopyranoside (IPTG). lac repressor encoded by lacI
   5653..5671    +  promoter       T3 promoter: promoter for bacteriophage T3 RNA polymerase
   5684..5724    +  misc_feature   MCS (fragment): pBluescript multiple cloning site
   6288..6371    +  CDS            large T antigen (fragment): large T antigen from SV40 (simian virus 40)
   6394..6528    +  polyA_signal   SV40 poly(A) signal: SV40 polyadenylation signal
   6577..7290    -  CDS            EGFP: EGFP is a basic (constitutively fluorescent) green fluorescent protein published in 1996, derived from Aequorea victoria. It is reported to be a rapidly-maturing weak dimer with moderate acid sensitivity.
   7291..7350    -  CDS            KCNJ2 (fragment): KCNJ2_HUMAN - Also known as IRK1. Experimental evidence at protein level: Swiss-Prot protein existence level 1. Probably participates in establishing action potential waveform and excitability of neuronal and muscle tissues. Inward rectifier potassium channels are characterized by a greater tendency to allow potassium to flow into the cell rather than out of it. Their voltage dependence is regulated by the concentration of extracellular potassium; as external potassium is raised, the voltage range of the channel opening shifts to more positive voltages. The inward rectification is mainly due t
   7399..8259    -  CDS            CoChR: high-photocurrent channelrhodopsin from Chloromonas oogama (Shemesh et al., 2017)
   8261..8316    -  CDS            P2A (fragment): 2A peptide from porcine teschovirus-1 polyprotein Eukaryotic ribosomes fail to insert a peptide bond between the Gly and Pro residues, yielding separate polypeptides.
   8326..8760    -  CDS            CALM1: CALM1_HUMAN - Also known as CALM, CAM, CAM1. Experimental evidence at protein level: Swiss-Prot protein existence level 1. (Microbial infection) Required for Legionella pneumophila SidJ glutamylase activity. From Homo sapiens (Human).
   8758..9396    -  CDS            cp-mKate (fragment): cp-mKate is a basic (constitutively fluorescent) red fluorescent protein published in 2011, derived from Entacmaea quadricolor.
   9478..9600    -  CDS            Camkk1 (fragment): KKCC1_RAT - Experimental evidence at protein level: Swiss-Prot protein existence level 1. Calcium/calmodulin-dependent protein kinase that belongs to a proposed calcium-triggered signaling cascade involved in a number of cellular processes. Phosphorylates CAMK1, CAMK1D, CAMK1G and CAMK4. Involved in regulating cell apoptosis. Promotes cell survival by phosphorylating AKT1/PKB that inhibits pro-apoptotic BAD/Bcl2- antagonist of cell death. From Rattus norvegicus (Rat).
  10477..10501   +  protein_bind   attB2: mutant version of attB; recombination site for the Gateway® BP reaction BP Clonase™
>Addgene plasmid #209282 | pBJ084_zACNE20_myl7_FR-GECO1c_P2A_CoChR_KGC_eGFP_ER2 | addgene full sequence | sequence record 414387 | Addgene NGS Result
CCGACAGCGGCTCCACAGCAGGCCTGAGCGCCACCACCCACCATCCCAAAAAAATACTGATAACACAAAT
CAGCGAGTGTGTGAGACACAGGAGTTCCCATTTCGCTTATAGTTTCCACAACAATGTTAAGCAGCAAACC
GAAAAGCTGACATATTGGGGTGATTTCTGAAGGATCATGTGGCACTGAAGACTAGAGTAATGGTGCTAAA
AATGCAGATTTGCCTGAATAGCTTAAAAACTGGCAATAGTTTAAGGACAAATCCTCACTTTTACCAGCCT
ATTATTAAGATATTGGCTGATTATTGGTAGTTATGAAGCACATATTCTGCAAGATCTTACTCTACATCCA
TAATCCTCTTCAATACCGAAACTTAACCTACGTATTTAACATTTACATTCTCACTCTGCGAGCCTGCTTT
TTTGTACAAACTTGTGATATCCTCGAGGGCCCATCTGGCCTGTGTTTCAGACACCAGGGAGTCTCTGCTC
ACGTTTCCTGCTATTTGCAGCCTCTCTATCAAGACTAATACACCTCTTCCCGCATCGGCTGCCTGTGAGA
GGCTTTTCAGCACTGCAGGATTGCTTTTCAGCCCCAAAAGAGCTAGGCTTGACACTAACAATTTTGAGAA
TCAGCTTCTACTGAAGTTAAATCTGAGGTTTTACAACTTTGAGTAGCGTGTACTGGCATTAGATTGTCTG
TCTTATAGTTTGATAATTAAATACAAACAGTTCTAAAGCAGGATAAAACCTTGTATGCATTTCATTTAAT
GTTTTTTGAGATTAAAAGCTTAAACAAGAATCTCTAGTTTTCTTTCTTGCTTTTACTTTTACTTCCTTAA
TACTCAAGTACAATTTTAATGGAGTACTTTTTTACTTTTACTCAAGTAAGATTCTAGCCAGATACTTTTA
CTTTTAATTGAGTAAAATTTTCCCTAAGTACTTGTACTTTCACTTGAGTAAAATTTTTGAGTACTTTTTA
CACCTCTGTCAAGAACTCCTGGACAAACCTCTGACCTGTGTGGAACAGAGTGGATATGGGTGTCTGAACA
GATATTCACGTCTTTTGCAGATCAGAGGGCATTTCTGGTGTTGTGCAATGACCTGGGTCCAACAGGTAGG
CGTACTCGTATCCAAGAGCATTGTTGGACAGGAGGTAGTCTCCATTCCTATAAAGAGGAAGGAATGGCAC
CATGTAGTAGCCGTCATTGTGGCCAATTGGTGCATTGGTACGTGGGTAGATGGACCGGGGAGGCTGATGA
GTTCTTAGCCAGCGCTCAAAGATGCTAGAAATGATGTAAGAAACAAATATGCAAGATGAAAGTTAAGATA
AGATAAAAAATTAAACAAATAAATGCAATTATGTTTTGTGTTTCTATTCCACCAATAATAACCTCACGCA
GTAAAGCCACCAGATTATTTTTTGTTCTTTGCTCTGCAGGGCAACCAAACTCTAACAATTGATCTCAATT
GATCTTTCGCTGCTCATCCAAGTACATTCACAAACTTCACTAATTGTAGCAGCTATAAACAACAGATTGT
ATGAACTTTGTCAAAAACTGTGCAGTCTAATGTCATGACGTGTTTGTTACCTGTCAATGAAAGCATGGTG
AAGGAGGAAGATGGGGTCGTTGGCTGAGCCCTGGACTGAGGACATTGAGCCGTTCATGAAGACATGCAGC
GCATTGTGCATGGTGCTCTGGCCTTGCACAGCCATGCCTGTTTCTGGGCTGGCAAAACCTACAAAGAAAA
GAAGCAGGTGAAGAAGTTACAGTTTCAATCAAGATAACAGCAAAACAAGGCTAATTAAAAGACAGCAAAA
AAAGGAGATGTAAAATATAGCTATTGATTTTCTTTACTTTTCTTTACGTAGGCAAATGTGACTTAAGTGT
GTTGTTGTATCCCCCCCCCCCCCAGTTTTTTATGTATGCATTTAATCATTTCTGTAATGAATCTGTGGAA
ATTATTTCTTATTTTGACTACCAATCAATCAATCAATCAATCAATCAATCAATCAATCAATCAATCAATC
AATCAATCAATCAATCAATCAATCAATCTACCAACCAACCAACCAACCAACGACTGTATATGAGAACTGT
AATGAGTGACCTCCTCCTTCTAGTGATCCAAACAGGAAGAAGCTCCAAATGGCATGAATGCTCCAGTGGT
GGCATTCATATTAAAATCTTTATTTAACATGTACTTGTTAATCATAATTTCTGTAATAACTTTTCTTTTC
TGTAGCCCAAGTTGTTGATATTATAAACTGACCAACCAGATGCCTTAATAAAAGTATGTGCTCTCACATC
CAACGTTCAAAACGTTTGACAGATTTTGTGCAGCCCGCTTTCAAGTGGTAGGCTGTGGACTTCCAACAAG
CTTACTTCTGATTGGTTAGAGGGGTTGCCATAGGAACGGTGACTCAGACTCGACGCATCTCGGCTCTTTC
TTGCTTATTGGCAACGTCTAGCTCCAACACGGCGATGTCCATACAGTGAAAAATGGCAACTGAATTAACT
TCATTTTGTTGGAGCCAGAAGTAAGTCATTTTGAATGGGTGACGTAACACTCACTCGGTCCAGTTCTCAA
ATACAGTCAACAAGTACTATTACATAATAATAGTGTGTACTACTATTACATATTATTGTAATAATGTCTG
TTAAACACAGTCATAATTGAAAAAAAACAACTAAAACATTTATTCAAGGGTAAAGACAAATGCAGACAAA
TACAGAAAAGATTTAAAATAGCAGTAGAAAATGGCAAACGGGCTTATTCATCCAAGTTTTCAGCACTTGT
ACAGGTGGGTAATTCCTACTATTTGGTACCCAATTCGCCCTATAGTGAGTCGTATTACGCGCGCTCACTG
GCCGTCGTTTTACAACGTCGTGACTGGGAAAACCCTGGCGTTACCCAACTTAATCGCCTTGCAGCACATC
CCCCTTTCGCCAGCTGGCGTAATAGCGAAGAGGCCCGCACCGATCGCCCTTCCCAACAGTTGCGCAGCCT
GAATGGCGAATGGG
[124 nt withheld, positions 3025-3148]
C
[91 nt withheld, positions 3150-3240]
A
[49 nt withheld, positions 3242-3290]
CCTTTGACGTTGGAGTCCACGTTCTTT
[37 nt withheld, positions 3318-3354]
ACCCTATCTCGGTCTATTCTTTTGATTTATAAGGGATTTTGCCGATTTCGGCCTATTGGTTAAAAAATGA
GCTGATTTAACAAAAATTTAACGCGAATTTTAACAAAATATTAACGCTTACAATTTAGGTGGCACTTTTC
GGGGAAATGTGCGCGGAACCCCTATTTGTTTATTTTTCTAAATACATTCAAATATGTATCCGCTCATGAG
ACAATAACCCTGATAAATGCTTCAATAATATTGAAAAAGGAAGAGTATGAGTATTCAACATTTCCGTGTC
GCCCTTATTCCCTTTTTTGCGGCATTTTGCCTTCCTGTTTTTGCTCACCCAGAAACGCTGGTGAAAGTAA
AAGATGCTGAAGATCAGTTGGGTGCACGAGTGGGTTACATCGAACTGGATCTCAACAGCGGTAAGATCCT
TGAGAGTTTTCGCCCCGAAGAACGTTTTCCAATGATGAGCACTTTTAAAGTTCTGCTATGTGGCGCGGTA
TTATCCCGTATTGACGCCGGGCAAGAGCAACTCGGTCGCCGCATACACTATTCTCAGAATGACTTGGTTG
AGTACTCACCAGTCACAGAAAAGCATCTTACGGATGGCATGACAGTAAGAGAATTATGCAGTGCTGCCAT
AACCATGAGTGATAACACTGCGGCCAACTTACTTCTGACAACGATCGGAGGACCGAAGGAGCTAACCGCT
TTTTTGCACAACATGGGGGATCATGTAACTCGCCTTGATCGTTGGGAACCGGAGCTGAATGAAGCCATAC
CAAACGACGAGCGTGACACCACGATGCCTGTAGCAATGGCAACAACGTTGCGCAAACTATTAACTGGCGA
ACTACTTACTCTAGCTTCCCGGCAACAATTAATAGACTGGATGGAGGCGGATAAAGTTGCAGGACCACTT
CTGCGCTCGGCCCTTCCGGCTGGCTGGTTTATTGCTGATAAATCTGGAGCCGGTGAGCGTGGGTCTCGCG
GTATCATTGCAGCACTGGGGCCAGATGGTAAGCCCTCCCGTATCGTAGTTATCTACACGACGGGGAGTCA
GGCAACTATGGATGAACGAAATAGACAGATCGCTGAGATAGGTGCCTCACTGATTAAGCATTGGTAACTG
TCAGACCAAGTTTACTCATATATACTTTAGATTGATTTAAAACTTCATTTTTAATTTAAAAGGATCTAGG
TGAAGATCCTTTTTGATAATCTCATGACCAAAATCCCTTAACGTGAGTTTTCGTTCCACTGAGCGTCAGA
CCCCGTAGAAAAGATCAAAGGATCTTCTTGAGATCCTTTTTTTCTGCGCGTAATCTGCTGCTTGCAAACA
AAAAAACCACCGCTACCAGCGGTGGTTTGTTTGCCGGATCAAGAGCTACCAACTCTTTTTCCGAAGGTAA
CTGGCTTCAGCAGAGCGCAGATACCAAATACTGTTCTTCTAGTGTAGCCGTAGTTAGGCCACCACTTCAA
GAACTCTGTAGCACCGCCTACATACCTCGCTCTGCTAATCCTGTTACCAGTGGCTGCTGCCAGTGGCGAT
AAGTCGTGTCTTACCGGGTTGGACTCAAGACGATAGTTACCGGATAAGGCGCAGCGGTCGGGCTGAACGG
GGGGTTCGTGCACACAGCCCAGCTTGGAGCGAACGACCTACACCGAACTGAGATACCTACAGCGTGAGCT
ATGAGAAAGCGCCACGCTTCCCGAAGGGAGAAAGGCGGACAGGTATCCGGTAAGCGGCAGGGTCGGAACA
GGAGAGCGCACGAGGGAGCTTCCAGGGGGAAACGCCTGGTATCTTTATAGTCCTGTCGGGTTTCGCCACC
TCTGACTTGAGCGTCGATTTTTGTGATGCTCGTCAGGGGGGCGGAGCCTATGGAAAAACGCCAGCAACGC
GGCCTTTTTACGGTTCCTGGCCTTTTGCTGGCCTTTTGCTCACATGTTCTTTCCTGCGTTATCCCCTGAT
TCTGTGGATAACCGTATTACCGCCTTTGAGTGAGCTGATACCGCTCGCCGCAGCCGAACGACCGAGCGCA
GCGAGTCAGTGAGCGAGGAAGCGGAAGAGCGCCCAATACGCAAACCGCCTCTCCCCGCGCGTTGGCCGAT
TCATTAATGCAGCTGGCACGACAGGTTTCCCGACTGGAAAGCGGGCAGTGAGCGCAACGCAATTAATGTG
AGTTAGCTCACTCATTAGGCACCCCAGGCTTTACACTTTATGCTTCCGGCTCGTATGTTGTGTGGAATTG
TGAGCGGATAACAATTTCACACAGGAAACAGCTATGACCATGATTACGCCAAGCGCGCAATTAACCCTCA
CTAAAGGGAACAAAAGCTGGAGCTCCACCGCGGTGGCGGCCGCTCTAGAACTAGTGGATCTGCTGGGCTT
GCTGAAGGTAGGGGGTCAAGAACCAGAGGTGTAAAGTACTTGAGTAATTTTACTTGATTACTGTACTTAA
GTATTATTTTTGGGGATTTTTACTTTACTTGAGTACAATTAAAAATCAATACTTTTACTTTTACTTAATT
ACATTTTTTTAGAAAAAAAAGTACTTTTTACTCCTTACAATTTTATTTACAGTCAAAAAGTACTTATTTT
TTGGAGATCACTTCATTCTATTTTCCCTTGCTATTACCAAACCAATTGAATTGCGCTGATGCCCAGTTTA
ATTTAAATGTTATTTATTCTGCCTATGAAAATCGTTTTCACATTATATGAAATTGGTCAGACATGTTCAT
TGGTCCTTTGGAAGTGACGTCATGTCACATCTATTACCACAATGCACAGCACCTTGACCTGGAAATTAGG
GAAATTATAACAGTCAATCAGTGGAAGAAAATGGAGGAAGTATGTGATTCATCAGCAGCTGCGAGCAGCA
CAGTCCAAAATCAGCCACAGGATCAAGAGCACCCGTGGCCGTATCTTCGGATCTGATCTAGAGGATCATA
ATCAGCCATACCACATTTGTAGAGGTTTTACTTGCTTTAAAAAACCTCCCACACCTCCCCCTGAACCTGA
AACATAAAATGAATGCAATTGTTGTTGTTAACTTGTTTATTGCAGCTTATAATGGTTACAAATAAAGCAA
TAGCATCACAAATTTCACAAATAAAGCATTTTTTTCACTGCATTCTAGTTGTGGTTTGTCCAAACTCATC
AATGTATCTTATCATGTCTGGATCATCATCGATGAATTAATTCGAGCTTCACACCTCGTTCTCGTAACAG
AACTTGTACAGCTCGTCCATTCCCAGTGTGATTCCAGCAGCTGTCACGAACTCCAGCAGCACCATGTGGT
CTCTCTTCTCGTTAGGGTCCTTGCTCAGAGCGCTCTGTGTGCTCAGGTAGTGGTTGTCAGGCAGCAGCAC
AGGTCCGTCTCCGATAGGTGTGTTCTGCTGGTAGTGGTCAGCCAGCTGCACGCTTCCGTCCTCGATGTTG
TGTCTGATCTTGAAGTTCACCTTGATTCCGTTCTTCTGCTTGTCAGCCATGATGTACACGTTGTGGCTGT
TGTAGTTGTACTCCAGCTTGTGTCCCAGGATGTTTCCGTCCTCCTTGAAGTCGATTCCCTTCAGCTCGAT
TCTGTTCACCAGTGTGTCTCCCTCGAACTTCACCTCAGCTCTTGTCTTGTAGTTTCCGTCGTCCTTGAAG
AAGATTGTTCTCTCCTGCACGTATCCCTCAGGCATAGCGCTCTTGAAGAAGTCGTGCTGCTTCATGTGGT
CAGGGTATCTGCTGAAACACTGCACTCCGTATGTCAGTGTTGTCACCAGTGTAGGCCAAGGCACAGGCAG
CTTTCCTGTTGTACAGATGAACTTCAGTGTCAGCTTTCCGTATGTAGCGTCTCCCTCTCCCTCTCCGCTC
ACGCTGAACTTGTGTCCGTTCACGTCTCCGTCCAGCTCCACCAGGATAGGCACCACTCCTGTGAACAGCT
CCTCTCCCTTGCTCACCACGTTGATGTCGATCTGGTCCAGAGGGATGTACTCTCCCTCGCTTGTGATTCT
GCTCTTAGCAGCAGCCTTGCTCACAGCCACCACAGGTCTGTCAGCAGCAGATCTCACTGTCTCCTCGTCC
TCCTGGTCCACCATGGTCTCCACTTCCATCTCCTCGCCGGCCACGTTGATCTTGGTCTTCTTCCGGATGT
CGCCGTAGATGATGATGTGCTGGTGGATCAGCACTCTCAGATAGTGTCCCAGCAGGCCCCAACAATTCTT
GCTCATGAGGTCGATGATGGTGTGGCCAATGGTAGAGCCGTACACGCTGATGGCGTCGAATCCTTCTGGT
CCCACGACGAACAGCACGGGGAACATGCCCCAAGACAGGAAGAACAGCCAAGCCATGATCCGCACGACGG
TTCTAGGTCTGCCCTTTGGCACCACGTGGTAGCTCTCGATATACACCTTGGCGGCGTGGAAGAAGGTGTT
GGCGCCGTAGATGCAACCCAGCACGAAGAAGATGACCTTGACGTAGCCTGTGCTCATGGCGCTTGTAGCT
CCCCACACGATGGTTCCCACGTCTGACACCAGCAGCCTCATGGTCCGCTTGCTGTAGTCGTCCTTCAGGC
CGGTCAGGTTGCTCAGGTGGATCAGGATGACGGGACAAGTCAGCAGCCACTCTGCGTATCTCAGCCACTG
GACTCGGTGTCCGTTAGCCAGGTACAGCATGCTGGGGTCGTCGAACTCGTGGAAGAACTCGATGATGACC
TTGGTCAGCTCGACGCAACAGACGTAGACCTCCTCCCAACCGCAAGTGGCTCTCCAAGTCTGGTAGGCGT
AGAACATCAGGATCAGGATGCTGAAGCCGAAGGCGAACCACTGGAGGATGTTGGCCACCAGCTGCTCTGT
ATCGCTTCCCAGGCTGTCGGTCCAAGCCAGGCAAAAGCACTGGTCGATAGGCACAATGGCGCTGCCGTTT
CCCAGGGGACCGGGGTTTTCTTCTACGTCTCCTGCTTGCTTTAACAGAGAGAAGTTCGTGGCTCCGGAGC
CCTTGGCGGTCATCATCTGCACGAACTCTTCGTAGTTCACTTGTCCGTCGCCGTCGATGTCGGCCACTCT
GATCATCTCGTCAACCTCTTCGTCAGTCAGCTTCTCGCCCAGATCGGCCATCACGCGTCTCAGTTCGGCG
GCTCCGATGTAGCCGTTGCCATCCTTATCGAAAACCTGGAAGGCTTCCCGGATCTCTTCCTCGGTCACTC
TGTAGCTCATCTTCCGGGACATCATGGTCAGGAACTCAGGGTAATCGAAGGTTCCGTCGCCATCGGCGTC
CACCTCGTTGATCATGTCCTGGAGTTCGGCTTCTGTTGGATTCTGGCCCAGGCTCCGCATCACGGAGCCC
AGTTCTTTGGTGGTGATGGTGCCGTCGCCGTCCTTGTCGAACAGGCTGAAGGCTTCTTTGAACTCGGCGA
TCAGTTCTTCTGTCAGCGTGCCATCGGTGGGCACCCAGCCGAGGGTTTTCTTCTGCATCACGGGTCCATC
GCTGGGGAAGTTCACGCCCAGCAGCTTCACATTGTAGATCAGGTAGCCGTCCTGGAGGCTTGTATCCTGT
GTCACGGTCAGCACGCCGCCATCCTCGTATGTGGTCACTCTCTCCCAGGTGAAGCCCTCGGGGAAGCTCT
GCTTGAAGAAATCGGGGATGCCCTGGGGATAGTTGATGAAGGTCTTGCTGCCGTACATAAAACAGGTGGC
CAGGATGTCAAAGGCGAAAGGCAGAGGGCCACCTTCCACCACCTTGATCCGCTGGGTCTGTGTTCCCTCA
TAGGGCTTGCCCTCGCCTTCGGCAGTACACTTGAAGTGGTGGTTGCCGACGGTCCCTTCCAAGTAGAGCT
TCATCCGCATGTTTTCTTTGATCAGCTCAGACACAGATCCGCCTGTTCCTCCGCCTCCGCCAAGTCCAAC
ATATCTGGCCACGGCCACTTCGTGCTGTTCCACGTATGTCTCGTTGTCGGCCTCTTTGATTCTTTCCAGC
TTCCGGCCCACCTGGTGTTCGCCAGGCATCTTCAGGTTCTTGGCGGGCTTCTTGCTTCTGTAGGTGGTTT
TCAGGTTGCACTTCAGGTGTCCGCCGCCAACGAGTCTCAGGGCCATGTCACATGTGCCTGCCAGGCCACC
GTCCACAGGCACCAGGGTCTCGGTCAGAAAACCGAAGGGGTTGCCGAAGCTCCGCTTCCGCAGCATGGAC
TTGACCAGGATCACTGTGGTCAGGCTAGGGATCTGCTTCACGCTGCCCATGGTCACTGTCTGCTTTGCTG
TTGGTCTGGGCTCCTGGGTCACTGGCTTACTAATGGAGTCTTTATGTATGAGGACTCTTATCAATTGTTC
TTCTATAAAGGTCTGCAGTGTTTCTGTTCGTCCCCTACATGGACACCCAGAGCCTCCTAAATACAGGAGC
CCTGATAACTGCACAAGTGCTCAGATTCCAGCAGGGTGGAAATGAGATAAAGTGTGCAGATGGGGAGGGG
GACGTGAATGAGAGATTTGAGGGATGAAAAGGATGGATGAACGCATTGAAAATAGCCCCTTTCACAAAAT
AATACCAGTAAATTGTCATATAATTAATGACCAGACCTTTACCTGTAAATGATGTGATGTTCATATACAG
AAGAATGCCAACAATTTACAGATGATTTTACAAATTCTTAATTTTCCTTTTCTAAATGGATTTGTTCACA
CATTATCTCTTCAAAGCAATTGAATTTTCTGGAAAAGATTGGCTGTGTGTGTAAAAGGTGCTACTGAGGA
ATTTAATGTGACATGGAATGAAGCAAACAGCAGCCTAAGACAGGATGGCAGGAAAAATGTCACATGTTTA
AAATAAGAGTGAAACCAACGACCTGGACTTATAGAGACTGTGTGTCCTTAGGCAAAGCTCTTGTACAAAC
AGTGCTTGTGACTGTGAAATTCGGGGTTTGCCTGGATTGTGTTAAATGTGTGCTTGGATGTATCATAAAA
AAGAATCGGTTCTCTGTATTTGACATTTTCTGTAATTTATCTAAAGTTACAACTGGCTATGCCTGATTTT
TATCACTATTGAATCAATCATTTTAAAGAATGTTAAGTCTGCTGATTTGGAGAGCTCATTTACATTTATT
TTGAATGTCTCTTATTTAACACAACTGATTTAAGCTTTGAGATCTTGATATCACCACTTTGTACAAGAAA
GCTGGGTGTGGTAGAAAGTAATACAGGTTTGGATTGAAGTAAGGGTGGATACAAGATGACTCAATTTTGG
CTGAATCTTCCCTTAAATCATCAATACATTTGCCATCCTACATGCCTAATCAAATCCAGAGGTTTTCAGA
GTTTGGGAAAACTGCTGATTGCATCCTTATCCCATCCTTCCTCTTCCTCACTGTGCCGTATAGCTGTGCC
CTGTCTATCAGTTCGGGCCATGGAAGAGCGTGTCACCCAGTCACTCAGGGGCTCAGATAGGCCTGGCTCC
CTGCTAGTCCTGGGACGTGGCTTATCAGGCAGGCCTGGCTCCATTTGAGGGGGAGTGGG
